Addgene plasmid #159719: pOmnibac_ZZ_linker_ybbR_Tau MTBD
Purpose: Expresses microtubule-binding domain of tau (amino acids 242-367) in Sf9 cells with a ZZ affinity tag and a ybbR tag
Depositing lab: Ahmet Yildiz. Depositing organization: University of California, Berkeley. Publication: Structural and functional insight into regulation of kinesin-1 by microtubule-associated protein MAP7. Ferro LS, Fang Q, Eshun-Wilson L, Fernandes J, Jack A, Farrell DP, Golcuk M, Huijben T, Costa K, Gur M, DiMaio F, Nogales E, Yildiz A. Science. 2022 Jan 21;375(6578):326-331. doi: 10.1126/science.abf6154. Epub 2022 Jan 20. PubMed 35050657.
Backbone
  Vector backbone: pOmnibac
  Total vector size (bp): 5478
  Vector type: Insect Expression
Growth in bacteria
  Bacterial resistance: Gentamicin, 10 μg/mL
  Growth temperature: 37°C
  Growth strain: DH5alpha
  Copy number: Unknown
Gene/Insert
  Gene/Insert name: Tau microtubule-binding domain only (amino acids 242-367) (alt names: Tau, MAPT, Isoform Tau-F (identifier: P10636-8); Microtubule-associated protein tau; UniProtKB - P10636 (TAU_HUMAN))
  Species: H. sapiens (human)
  Mutation: Only amino acids 242-367
  Entrez Gene: MAPT (a.k.a. DDPAC, FTD1, FTDP-17, MAPTL, MSTD, MTBT1, MTBT2, PPND, PPP1R103, TAU, Tau-PHF6, tau-40)
  Tag / fusion protein: ZZ affinity tag, ybbR tag
Terms and licenses: Academic/Nonprofit Terms; Industry Terms: Not Available to Industry
How to cite: pOmnibac_ZZ_linker_ybbR_Tau MTBD was a gift from Ahmet Yildiz (Addgene plasmid # 159719 ; http://n2t.net/addgene:159719 ; RRID:Addgene_159719)
