[The description below was written by a language model from this plasmid's Addgene catalogue record and pLannotate feature annotations shown in this document.]
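Description:
pOmnibac_ZZ_linker_ybbR_Tau MTBD is an insect-cell expression plasmid of about 5.5 kb built on the pOmnibac baculovirus transfer backbone. It is used to produce a tagged fragment of human tau (MAPT) in Sf9 cells. In E. coli it is maintained through a high-copy ColE1/pUC-type origin and selected with gentamicin, conferred by the aacC1 acetyltransferase gene driven by a class 1 integron Pc promoter.

The backbone offers more than one route into a baculovirus genome. Tn7L and Tn7R ends flank the gentamicin marker and expression cassette, allowing mini-Tn7 transposition into a bacmid. The ORF1629 and lef2/ORF603 regions provide homology arms for recombination with baculoviral DNA in insect cells. A loxP site upstream of the promoter permits Cre-mediated fusion with other loxP-bearing vectors.

The cassette is driven by the very late polyhedrin promoter from AcMNPV and ends in an SV40 polyadenylation signal. The annotated reading frame begins with a His tag, followed by two IgG-binding units of Staphylococcus aureus protein A, which together make up the ZZ affinity tag. Next comes a short match to a composite TEV-containing tag, which suggests a protease cleavage site, although the record does not state this. The tau microtubule-binding domain, residues 242–367 of the longest human isoform, follows. The ybbR tag named in the catalogue entry is not annotated, but the construct name places it between the linker and tau; this short peptide allows Sfp-catalysed site-specific labelling.

The construct therefore supports IgG-based purification and labelling of the tau MTBD. The associated study examined how microtubule-associated proteins regulate kinesin-1. Several small fragment hits in the table (SET1, large T antigen, YPR2) are probably annotation artefacts of backbone sequence.
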