Features (pLannotate 1.2.2; 19 found; start..end, strand, type, name):
      2..67      -  CDS            YPR2_ECOLX (fragment): Protein predicted: Swiss-Prot protein existence level 4. From Escherichia coli.
     71..104     +  protein_bind   loxP: Cre-mediated recombination occurs in the 8-bp core sequence (GCATACAT). Cre recombinase
    181..272     +  promoter       polyhedrin promoter: polh from Autographa californica; promoter for the baculovirus polyhedrin gene
    339..359     +  CDS            7xHis: 6xHis affinity tag
    405..578     +  CDS            ProtA: IgG-binding unit of Staphylococcus aureus protein A
    582..752     +  CDS            ProtA: IgG-binding unit of Staphylococcus aureus protein A
    851..871     +  CDS            capTEV™ (fragment): composite tag for in vivo biotinylation, TEV protease cleavage, and 6xHis tagging
    894..1235    +  CDS            MAPT (fragment) (sequence partly withheld): TAU_SPECI - Experimental evidence at protein level: Swiss-Prot protein existence level 1. Promotes microtubule assembly and stability, and might be involved in the establishment and maintenance of neuronal polarity. The C-terminus binds axonal microtubules while the N-terminus binds neural plasma membrane components, suggesting that tau functions as a linker protein between both. Axonal polarity is predetermined by tau localization (in the neuronal cell) in the domain of the cell body defined by the centrosome. The short isoforms allow plasticity of the cytoskeleton whereas the longer isoforms
   1314..1397    +  CDS            large T antigen (fragment): large T antigen from SV40 (simian virus 40)
   1420..1554    +  polyA_signal   SV40 poly(A) signal: SV40 polyadenylation signal
   1583..1632    +  CDS            SET1 (fragment): solubility-enhancement tag derived from T7 phage gene 10B
   1675..1840    -  mobile_element Tn7L: mini-Tn7 element (left end of the Tn7 transposon) Tn7
   1847..2552    +  misc_recomb    baculovirus recombination region (ORF1629): contains part of ORF1629
   2742..3330    +  rep_origin     ori: high-copy-number ColE1/pMB1/pBR322/pUC origin of replication
   3446..3586    +  CDS            LEF-2 (fragment): LEF2_NPVAC - Experimental evidence at protein level: Swiss-Prot protein existence level 1. Plays an essential role in viral DNA replication. Does not seem to participate in the initiation step but is rather important for the amplification of DNA. Also required for expression from the vp39 and polh promoters. From Autographa californica nuclear polyhedrosis virus (AcMNPV).
   3586..4413    +  misc_recomb    baculovirus recombination region (lef2/ORF603): contains ORF603 and part of lef2
   4442..4665    -  mobile_element Tn7R: mini-Tn7 element (right end of the Tn7 transposon) Tn7
   4732..5265    -  CDS            GmR: gentamycin acetyltransferase; aacC1; confers resistance to gentamycin
   5454..5482    -  promoter       Pc promoter: intI1 (promoter lies within the coding sequence); class 1 integron promoter
>Addgene plasmid #159719 | pOmnibac_ZZ_linker_ybbR_Tau MTBD | addgene full sequence | sequence record 313616 | Addgene NGS Result
CTGGGTTCGTGCCTTCATCCGTTTCCACGGTGTGCGTCACCCGGCAACCTTGGGCAGCAGCGAAGTCGCC
ATAACTTCGTATAGCATACATTATACGAAGTTATCTGTAACTATAACGGTCCTAAGGTAGCGAGTTTAAA
CACTAGTATCGATTCGCGACCTACTCCGGAATATTAATAGATCATGGAGATAATTAAAATGATAACCATC
TCGCAAATAAATAAGTATTTTACTGTTTTCGTAACAGTTTTGTAATAAAAAAACCTATAAATATTCCGGA
TTATTCATACCGTCCCACCATCGGGCGCGGATCTCGGTCCGAAACCATGTCGTACTACCATCACCATCAC
CATCACCATCACGGTTCTATGTGCATGGCAGGCCTTGCGCAACACGATGAAGCCGTGGACAACAAATTCA
ACAAAGAACAACAAAACGCGTACTATGAGATCTTACATTTACCTAACTTAAACGAAGGACAACGAAACGC
CTTCATCCAAAGTTTAAAAGATGACCCAAGCCAAAGCGCTAACCTTTTAGCAGAAGCTAAAAAGCTAAAT
GATGCTCAGGCGCCGAAAGTAGACAACAAATTCAACAAAGAACAACAAAACGCGTTCTATGAGATCTTAC
ATTTACCTAACTTAAACGAAGAACAACGAAACGCCTTCATCCAAAGTTTAAAAGATGACCCAAGCCAAAG
CGCTAACCTTTTAGCAGAAGCTGAAAAGCTAAATGATGCTCAGGCGCCGAAAGTAGACGCAAATTCCGCG
GGGAAGTCAACCGATTATGATATTCCAACTACTGCTAGCGAGAACCTATATTTCCAGGGAGATTATGATA
TCCCTACGACTGAGAATCTTTATTTTCAGGGCATGGACTCATTGGAGTTTATCGCATCAAAGCTCGCACG
CCTGCAGACAGCCCCCGTGCCCATGCCAGACCTGAAGAATGTCAAGTCCAAGATCGGCTCCACTGAGAAC
CTGAAGCACCAGCCGGGAGGCGGGAAGGTGCAGATAATT
[153 nt withheld, positions 1020-1172]
CATAAACCAGGAGGTGGCCAGGTGGAAGTAAAATCTGAGAAGCTTGACTTCAAGGACAGAGTCCAGTCGA
AGATTGGGTCCCTGGACAATATCACCCACGTCCCTGGCGGAGGATAATGAGCTTGTCGAGAAGTACTAGA
GGATCATAATCAGCCATACCACATTTGTAGAGGTTTTACTTGCTTTAAAAAACCTCCCACACCTCCCCCT
GAACCTGAAACATAAAATGAATGCAATTGTTGTTGTTAACTTGTTTATTGCAGCTTATAATGGTTACAAA
TAAAGCAATAGCATCACAAATTTCACAAATAAAGCATTTTTTTCACTGCATTCTAGTTGTGGTTTGTCCA
AACTCATCAATGTATCTTATCATGTCTGGATCTGATCACTGCTTGAGCCTAGAAGATCCGGCTGCTAACA
AAGCCCGAAAGGAAGCTGAGTTGGCTGCTGCCACCGCTGAGCAATAACTATCATAACCCCTAGGGTATAC
CCATCTAATTGGAACCAGATAAGTGAAATCTAGTTCCAAACTATTTTGTCATTTTTAATTTTCGTATTAG
CTTACGACGCTACACCCAGTTCCCATCTATTTTGTCACTCTTCCCTAAATAATCCTTAAAAACTCCATTT
CCACCCCTCCCAGTTCCCAACTATTTTGTCCGCCCACAACCGGTGGAGGAAATTCTCCTTGAAGTTTCCC
TGGTGTTCAAAGTAAAGGAGTTTGCACCAGACGCACCTCTGTTCACTGGTCCGGCGTATTAAAACACGAT
ACATTGTTATTAGTACATTTATTAAGCGCTAGATTCTGTGCGTTGTTGATTTACAGACAATTGTTGTACG
TATTTTAATAATTCATTAAATTTATAATCTTTAGGGTGGTATGTTAGAGCGAAAATCAAATGATTTTCAG
CGTCTTTATATCTGAATTTAAATATTAAATCCTCAATAGATTTGTAAAATAGGTTTCGATTAGTTTCAAA
CAAGGGTTGTTTTTCCGAACCGATGGCTGGACTATCTAATGGATTTTCGCTCAACGCCACAAAACTTGCC
AAATCTTGTAGCAGCAATCTAGCTTTGTCGATATTCGTTTGTGTTTTGTTTTGTAATAAAGGTTCGACGT
CGTTCAAAATATTATGCGCTTTTGTATTTCTTTCATCACTGTCGTTAGTGTACAATTGACTCGACGTAAA
CACGTTAAATAGAGCTTGGACATATTTAACATCGGGCGTGTTAGCTTTATTAGGCCGATTATCGTCGTCG
TCCCAACCCTCGTCGTTAGAAGTTGCTTCCGAAGACGATTTTGCCATAGCCACACGACGCCTATTAATTG
TGTCGGCTAACACGTCCGCGATCAAATTTGTAGTTGAGCTTTTTGGAATTACCGGTTGACTTGGGTCAAC
TGTCAGACCAAGTTTACTCATATATACTTTAGATTGATTTAAAACTTCATTTTTAATTTAAAAGGATCTA
GGTGAAGATCCTTTTTGATAATCTCATGACCAAAATCCCTTAACGTGAGTTTTCGTTCCACTGAGCGTCA
GACCCCGTAGAAAAGATCAAAGGATCTTCTTGAGATCCTTTTTTTCTGCGCGTAATCTGCTGCTTGCAAA
CAAAAAAACCACCGCTACCAGCGGTGGTTTGTTTGCCGGATCAAGAGCTACCAACTCTTTTTCCGAAGGT
AACTGGCTTCAGCAGAGCGCAGATACCAAATACTGTTCTTCTAGTGTAGCCGTAGTTAGGCCACCACTTC
AAGAACTCTGTAGCACCGCCTACATACCTCGCTCTGCTAATCCTGTTACCAGTGGCTGCTGCCAGTGGCG
ATAAGTCGTGTCTTACCGGGTTGGACTCAAGACGATAGTTACCGAATAAGGCGCAGCGGTCGGGCTGAAC
GGGGGGTTCGTGCACACAGCCCAGCTTGGAGCGAACGACCTACACCGAACTGAGATACCTACAGCGTGAG
CTATGAGAAAGCGCCACGCTTCCCGAAGGGAGAAAGGCGGACAGGTATCCGGTAAGCGGCAGGGTCGGAA
CAGGAGAGCGCACGAGGGAGCTTCCAGGGGGAAACGCCTGGTATCTTTATAGTCCTGTCGGGTTTCGCCA
CCTCTGACTTGAGCGTCGATTTTTGTGATGCTCGTCAGGGGGGCGGAGCCTATGGAAAAACGCCAGCAAC
GCGGCCTTTTTACGGTTCCTGGCCTTTTGCTGGCCTTTTGCTCACATGTTCTTTCCTGCGTTATCCCCTG
ATTGACTTGGGTCGCTCTTCCTGTGGATGCGCAGGTATGTACAGGAAGAGGTTTATACTAAACTGTTACA
TTGCAAACGTGGTTTCGTGTGCCAAGTGTGAAAACCGATGTTTAATCAAGGCTCTGACGCATTTCTACAA
CCACGACTCTAAGTGTGTGGGTGAAGTCATGCATGCATCTTTTAATCAAATCCCAAGATGTGTATAAACC
ACCAAACTGCCAAAAAATGAAAACTGTCGACAAGCTCTGTCCGTTTGCTGGCAACTGCAAGGGTCTCAAT
CCTATTTGTAATTATTGAATAATAAAACAATTATAAATGTCAAATTTGTTTTTTATTAACGATACAAACC
AAACGCAACAAGAACATTTGTAGTATTATCTATAATTGAAAACGCGTAGTTATAATCGCTGAGGTAATAT
TTAAAATCATTTTCAAATGATTCACAGTTAATTTGCGACAATATAATTTTATTTTCACATAAACTAGACG
CCTTGTCGTCTTCTTCTTCGTATTCCTTCTCTTTTTCATTTTTCTCTTCATAAAAATTAACATAGTTATT
ATCGTATCCATATATGTATCTATCGTATAGAGTAAATTTTTTGTTGTCATAAATATATATGTCTTTTTTA
ATGGGGTGTATAGTACCGCTGCGCATAGTTTTTCTGTAATTTACAACAGTGCTATTTTCTGGTAGTTCTT
CGGAGTGTGTTGCTTTAATTATTAAATTTATATAATCAATGAATTTGGGATCGTCGGTTTTGTACAATAT
GTTGCCGGCATAGTACGCAGCTTCTTCTAGTTCAATTACACCATTTTTTAGCAGCACCGGATTAACATAA
CTTTCCAAAATGTTGTACGAACCGTTAAACAAAAACAGTTCACCTCCCTTTTCTATACTATTGTCTGCGA
GCAGTTGTTTGTTGTTAAAAATAACAGCCATTGTAATGAGACGCACAAACTAATATCACAAACTGGAAAT
GTCTATCAATATATAGTTGCTGATTGCGCAGATGCCCTGCGTAAGCGGGTGTGGGCGGACAATAAAGTCT
TAAACTGAACAAAATAGATCTAAACTATGACAATAAAGTCTTAAACTAGACAGAATAGTTGTAAACTGAA
ATCAGTCCAGTTATGCTGTGAAAAAGCATACTGGACTTTTGTTATGGCTAAAGCAAACTCTTCATTTTCT
GAAGTGCAAATTGCCCGTCGTATTAAAGAGGGGCGTGGCCAAGGGCATGTAAAGACTATATTCGCGGCGT
TGTGACAATTTACCGAACAACTCCGCGGCCGGGAAGCCGATCTCGGCTTGAACGAATTGTTAGGTGGCGG
TACTTGGGTCGATATCAAAGTGCATCACTTCTTCCCGTATGCCCAACTTTGTATAGAGAGCCACTGCGGG
ATCGTCACCGTAATCTGCTTGCACGTAGATCACATAAGCACCAAGCGCGTTGGCCTCATGCTTGAGGAGA
TTGATGAGCGCGGTGGCAATGCCCTGCCTCCGGTGCTCGCCGGAGACTGCGAGATCATAGATATAGATCT
CACTACGCGGCTGCTCAAACTTGGGCAGAACGTAAGCCGCGAGAGCGCCAACAACCGCTTCTTGGTCGAA
GGCAGCAAGCGCGATGAATGTCTTACTACGGAGCAAGTTCCCGAGGTAATCGGAGTCCGGCTGATGTTGG
GAGTAGGTGGCTACGTCTCCGAACTCACGACCGAAAAGATCAAGAGCAGCCCGCATGGATTTGACTTGGT
CAGGGCCGAGCCTACATGTGCGAATGATGCCCATACTTGAGCCACCTAACTTTGTTTTAGGGCGACTGCC
CTGCTGCGTAACATCGTTGCTGCTGCGTAACATCGTTGCTGCTCCATAACATCAAACATCGACCCACGGC
GTAACGCGCTTGCTGCTTGGATGCCCGAGGCATAGACTGTACAAAAAAACAGTCATAACAAGCCATGAAA
ACCGCCACTGCGCCGTTACCACCGCTGCGTTCGGTCAAGGTTCTGGACCAGTTGCGTGAGCGCATACGCT
ACTTGCATTACAGTTTACGAACCGAACAGGCTTATGTCAA
